Addgene plasmid #213805: POC1479
Purpose: BsaI-associated non-switchable methylase
Depositing lab: Christopher A. O'Callaghan. Depositing organization: University of Oxford. Publication: DNA methylases for site-selective inhibition of type IIS restriction enzyme activity. Flores-Fernandez CN, Lin D, Robins K, O'Callaghan CA. Appl Microbiol Biotechnol. 2024 Jan 25;108(1):174. doi: 10.1007/s00253-024-13015-7. PubMed 38270650.
Backbone
  Vector backbone: pET28a
  Backbone manufacturer: Novagen
  Backbone size w/o insert (bp): 5369
  Total vector size (bp): 6983
  Vector type: Bacterial Expression
Growth in bacteria
  Bacterial resistance: Kanamycin, 50 μg/mL
  Growth temperature: 37°C
  Growth strain: DH5alpha
  Copy number: High Copy
Gene/Insert
  Gene/Insert name: Non-switchable methylase M1.Eco31I
  Species: E. coli RFL31
  Insert size (bp): 1640
  GenBank ID: AF458982
  Promoter: T7
  Tag / fusion protein: His6-tag (N terminal on insert)
  Cloning method: Restriction Enzyme; 5′ cloning site NheI (unknown if destroyed); 3′ cloning site BamHI (unknown if destroyed)
  Sequencing primers: 5′ CTAGCGCTAGCATGGAGGAGATCTTCTATATGAAAC; 3′ CTAGGGATCCTTAATCGTAGTGCTGGAAGATG
Terms and licenses: Academic/Nonprofit Terms; Industry Terms: Not Available to Industry
How to cite: POC1479 was a gift from Christopher A. O'Callaghan (Addgene plasmid # 213805 ; http://n2t.net/addgene:213805 ; RRID:Addgene_213805)
