[The description below was written by a language model from this plasmid's Addgene catalogue record and pLannotate feature annotations shown in this document.]
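Description:
POC1479 is a bacterial expression plasmid built on the Novagen pET28a backbone, carrying the DNA methylase M1.Eco31I from E. coli RFL31, described in the record as a BsaI-associated, non-switchable methylase. The roughly 1.6 kb coding sequence was inserted between the NheI and BamHI sites, giving a total size of about 7 kb. The plasmid is maintained through a ColE1/pBR322-type origin accompanied by rop and the bom region, and is selected with kanamycin via the aph(3')-Ia gene. An f1 origin is also present. The catalogue lists the copy number as high, although the annotated rop gene is normally associated with lower copy number.

Expression follows the standard pET arrangement. A T7 promoter with an adjacent lac operator and the T7 gene 10 ribosome binding site drives the insert, a T7 terminator lies downstream, and a plasmid-borne lacI gene supplies repressor. Transcription therefore depends on T7 RNA polymerase and can be induced with IPTG in a suitable host. The methylase carries an N-terminal His6 tag followed by a thrombin cleavage site, allowing affinity purification and optional tag removal. The feature table does not annotate the methylase open reading frame itself, which corresponds to the unannotated gap between the thrombin site and the downstream vector His-tag remnant. Several small hits, such as the TcR, SET1 and capTEV fragments, appear to be partial matches to backbone sequence rather than functional elements.

Eco31I is an isoschizomer of BsaI, so this methylase modifies BsaI recognition sites. According to the associated publication, the construct belongs to a study of methylases used for site-selective inhibition of type IIS restriction enzyme activity.
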