Features (pLannotate 1.2.2; 20 found; start..end, strand, type, name):
     26..73      -  terminator     T7 terminator: transcription terminator for bacteriophage T7 RNA polymerase
     81..130     -  CDS            SET1 (fragment): solubility-enhancement tag derived from T7 phage gene 10B
    140..157     -  CDS            9xHis (fragment): 9xHis affinity tag
   1857..1874    -  CDS            thrombin site: thrombin recognition and cleavage site
   1885..1901    -  CDS            capTEV™ (fragment): composite tag for in vivo biotinylation, TEV protease cleavage, and 6xHis tagging
   1920..1942    -  RBS            RBS: efficient ribosome binding site from bacteriophage T7 gene 10 (Olins and Rangwala, 1989)
   1957..1981    -  protein_bind   lac operator: The lac repressor binds to the lac operator to inhibit transcription in E. coli. This inhibition can be relieved by adding lactose or isopropyl-β-D-thiogalactopyranoside (IPTG). lac repressor encoded by lacI
   1982..2000    -  promoter       T7 promoter: promoter for bacteriophage T7 RNA polymerase
   2022..2301    +  CDS            TcR (fragment): tetracycline efflux protein; tet; confers resistance to tetracycline
   2309..2386    +  promoter       lacI promoter: lacI
   2387..3469    +  CDS            lacI: lac repressor; lacI; The lac repressor binds to the lac operator to inhibit transcription in E. coli. This inhibition can be relieved by adding lactose or isopropyl-β-D-thiogalactopyranoside (IPTG).
   3482..3503    +  protein_bind   CAP binding site: CAP binding activates transcription in the presence of cAMP. E. coli catabolite activator protein
   3518..3809    +  CDS            TcR (fragment): tetracycline efflux protein; tet; confers resistance to tetracycline
   3881..4261    -  CDS            YPB1_ECOLX: Protein predicted: Swiss-Prot protein existence level 4. From Escherichia coli.
   4278..4469    +  CDS            rop: Rop protein, which maintains plasmids at low copy number; rop
   4571..4710    +  misc_feature   bom: basis of mobility region from pBR322
   4896..5484    -  rep_origin     ori: high-copy-number ColE1/pMB1/pBR322/pUC origin of replication
   5606..6421    +  CDS            KanR: aminoglycoside phosphotransferase; aph(3')-Ia; confers resistance to kanamycin in bacteria or G418 (Geneticin®) in eukaryotes
   6430..6487    -  promoter       AmpR promoter (fragment): bla
   6540..6968    -  rep_origin     f1 ori (sequence partly withheld): f1 bacteriophage origin of replication; arrow indicates direction of (+) strand synthesis
>Addgene plasmid #213805 | POC1479 | addgene full sequence | sequence record 439177 | Addgene NGS Result
ATCCGGATATAGTTCCTCCTTTCAGCAAAAAACCCCTCAAGACCCGTTTAGAGGCCCCAAGGGGTTATGC
TAGTTATTGCTCAGCGGTGGCAGCAGCCAACTCAGCTTCCTTTCGGGCTTTGTTAGCAGCCGGATCTCAG
TGGTGGTGGTGGTGGTGCTCGAGTGCGGCCGCAAGCTTGTCGACGGAGCTCGAATTCGGATCCTTAATCG
TAGTGCTGGAAGATGCGTAACAAAGACTCTTTTTCTGCCAACTCGATTTTGTCGAAGCTACTAAGCAATT
TGTTGAACTCATTCAGGTCAAGTTTGTAAATGTTCTTCGCCACATATGCTTCAATCTTTAATTCCGCATC
GCAGCACCCCTCAATGCAGCTAATTACCAGCTGTTTCAACTCACTGTGTTGCAGTAAGATCTTTTCGCTA
GGGATCGCGGTTTTACGAAGAGCAGACAGACTAACATGCCCAGTAGCCAAAAAGGAGCGCAATTGAAATT
CGAAGCACAGAGAGTTAATAATTCCAAGCAAGGAAAACAGGGAATCCTGGGACCCGGATTTGTAGTATAC
TACACCCAATGAGTTACCAGCCAACGAGTTAGGCGGAATGATAGTTGCGATCATGCGGCGTTTTTGGCTT
GGGCGCGAAATATCGCGCCAGGCGATGCGGACGAAGTTGCTATTGGAAAGCACCTTGTCAATCTTTTTCG
TAATGCGCAGAGACTTTTCATTGTGGAAATTGTAGCGGCCAATCATTTTGCCCTTAATAAACAACAGCCC
CCCACCCGACTTCTGAGTCCAATCCGACGAGCCAGTTTCGTCGATTTCACGGCCCGCCCAAATCTCGCCG
TTCTTTTCTAAACTACCCCACGTTGGGTAACCCTCTTGAAGTTTGCGCAAAAGATGGACCGCATGCACGC
CTTGAGACACGGGGATCGACAGATATTGGGAATCGATGCTTGACAAATCGAAAAAACCCAATGACTTGAT
GTTCAAATTTTTATCGTAGACGCTTAATTGAATATTATCATTCAAGGATTCTCCCTTGTTAAAAATGAAG
GAGCAGGAGCTCACATCTGCTCCACCGAAAAGTTTTGCTTCGGCTGGATAATAGTTAATACAGTCGATAC
GTCCGGAATTGAAAAACTTCTCACGTAAAATATAGGATTGCTCGTCCGCAAAAAAGCTGGCGGGCATGAC
GATCGCTACTAACCCATTTTTGTTGCAAATCTCAAGAGATAACTCTGCACCAACACGACTTAAGTTCGTA
CCCCAGCCAGCGAACTTGCGCTTCGGCTGACTATAGGGAAGCACACGTGAAAGGTAATCATCAAATTCAC
GAAGGCTGTCAATATACATGGATTTCATGCTTGGTTCGAAAAAATCAAGCTCACGAGAATCAGGTTTAAT
GTTCTCCCAGGGAGGATTTGTGATCACACAGTCGAAGTAGTCTACATACTTCTTAAATTCGTAAAATACA
TCCGAGTTCTTAATTGTAATATTGATATTAGCGCCGGCTAACTTCAATTCCGACAGAGCGTTTTTGGCGT
AAGTCAGACCGGTGTTCTCAATGTCAAACAGGTAGACGTTCCATTCGACATCGGGGAAGCCGTTAATCAT
CCACTGCTTGATCAAAAGAGTGATCAGACGACCGTCACCTGAAAAGGGATCAGCAACGTTATAGCTCTTT
TTATCACAGGAGTTAATCAGCGGAAGTAACTTCTCGATCATTAACAGCGCGATTTTGGGGTCGGTGTAGT
ATTTACCGGTAGCTTTTTTCGTGAACTTAGTAGTTTCGTCCAGCGACAGGCTGTTGATTAAATGGATGTG
TTTCATATAGAAGATCTCCTCCATGCTAGCCATATGGCTGCCGCGCGGCACCAGGCCGCTGCTGTGATGA
TGATGATGATGGCTGCTGCCCATGGTATATCTCCTTCTTAAAGTTAAACAAAATTATTTCTAGAGGGGAA
TTGTTATCCGCTCACAATTCCCCTATAGTGAGTCGTATTAATTTCGCGGGATCGAGATCTCGATCCTCTA
CGCCGGACGCATCGTGGCCGGCATCACCGGCGCCACAGGTGCGGTTGCTGGCGCCTATATCGCCGACATC
ACCGATGGGGAAGATCGGGCTCGCCACTTCGGGCTCATGAGCGCTTGTTTCGGCGTGGGTATGGTGGCAG
GCCCCGTGGCCGGGGGACTGTTGGGCGCCATCTCCTTGCATGCACCATTCCTTGCGGCGGCGGTGCTCAA
CGGCCTCAACCTACTACTGGGCTGCTTCCTAATGCAGGAGTCGCATAAGGGAGAGCGTCGAGATCCCGGA
CACCATCGAATGGCGCAAAACCTTTCGCGGTATGGCATGATAGCGCCCGGAAGAGAGTCAATTCAGGGTG
GTGAATGTGAAACCAGTAACGTTATACGATGTCGCAGAGTATGCCGGTGTCTCTTATCAGACCGTTTCCC
GCGTGGTGAACCAGGCCAGCCACGTTTCTGCGAAAACGCGGGAAAAAGTGGAAGCGGCGATGGCGGAGCT
GAATTACATTCCCAACCGCGTGGCACAACAACTGGCGGGCAAACAGTCGTTGCTGATTGGCGTTGCCACC
TCCAGTCTGGCCCTGCACGCGCCGTCGCAAATTGTCGCGGCGATTAAATCTCGCGCCGATCAACTGGGTG
CCAGCGTGGTGGTGTCGATGGTAGAACGAAGCGGCGTCGAAGCCTGTAAAGCGGCGGTGCACAATCTTCT
CGCGCAACGCGTCAGTGGGCTGATCATTAACTATCCGCTGGATGACCAGGATGCCATTGCTGTGGAAGCT
GCCTGCACTAATGTTCCGGCGTTATTTCTTGATGTCTCTGACCAGACACCCATCAACAGTATTATTTTCT
CCCATGAAGACGGTACGCGACTGGGCGTGGAGCATCTGGTCGCATTGGGTCACCAGCAAATCGCGCTGTT
AGCGGGCCCATTAAGTTCTGTCTCGGCGCGTCTGCGTCTGGCTGGCTGGCATAAATATCTCACTCGCAAT
CAAATTCAGCCGATAGCGGAACGGGAAGGCGACTGGAGTGCCATGTCCGGTTTTCAACAAACCATGCAAA
TGCTGAATGAGGGCATCGTTCCCACTGCGATGCTGGTTGCCAACGATCAGATGGCGCTGGGCGCAATGCG
CGCCATTACCGAGTCCGGGCTGCGCGTTGGTGCGGATATCTCGGTAGTGGGATACGACGATACCGAAGAC
AGCTCATGTTATATCCCGCCGTTAACCACCATCAAACAGGATTTTCGCCTGCTGGGGCAAACCAGCGTGG
ACCGCTTGCTGCAACTCTCTCAGGGCCAGGCGGTGAAGGGCAATCAGCTGTTGCCCGTCTCACTGGTGAA
AAGAAAAACCACCCTGGCGCCCAATACGCAAACCGCCTCTCCCCGCGCGTTGGCCGATTCATTAATGCAG
CTGGCACGACAGGTTTCCCGACTGGAAAGCGGGCAGTGAGCGCAACGCAATTAATGTAAGTTAGCTCACT
CATTAGGCACCGGGATCTCGACCGATGCCCTTGAGAGCCTTCAACCCAGTCAGCTCCTTCCGGTGGGCGC
GGGGCATGACTATCGTCGCCGCACTTATGACTGTCTTCTTTATCATGCAACTCGTAGGACAGGTGCCGGC
AGCGCTCTGGGTCATTTTCGGCGAGGACCGCTTTCGCTGGAGCGCGACGATGATCGGCCTGTCGCTTGCG
GTATTCGGAATCTTGCACGCCCTCGCTCAAGCCTTCGTCACTGGTCCCGCCACCAAACGTTTCGGCGAGA
AGCAGGCCATTATCGCCGGCATGGCGGCCCCACGGGTGCGCATGATCGTGCTCCTGTCGTTGAGGACCCG
GCTAGGCTGGCGGGGTTGCCTTACTGGTTAGCAGAATGAATCACCGATACGCGAGCGAACGTGAAGCGAC
TGCTGCTGCAAAACGTCTGCGACCTGAGCAACAACATGAATGGTCTTCGGTTTCCGTGTTTCGTAAAGTC
TGGAAACGCGGAAGTCAGCGCCCTGCACCATTATGTTCCGGATCTGCATCGCAGGATGCTGCTGGCTACC
CTGTGGAACACCTACATCTGTATTAACGAAGCGCTGGCATTGACCCTGAGTGATTTTTCTCTGGTCCCGC
CGCATCCATACCGCCAGTTGTTTACCCTCACAACGTTCCAGTAACCGGGCATGTTCATCATCAGTAACCC
GTATCGTGAGCATCCTCTCTCGTTTCATCGGTATCATTACCCCCATGAACAGAAATCCCCCTTACACGGA
GGCATCAGTGACCAAACAGGAAAAAACCGCCCTTAACATGGCCCGCTTTATCAGAAGCCAGACATTAACG
CTTCTGGAGAAACTCAACGAGCTGGACGCGGATGAACAGGCAGACATCTGTGAATCGCTTCACGACCACG
CTGATGAGCTTTACCGCAGCTGCCTCGCGCGTTTCGGTGATGACGGTGAAAACCTCTGACACATGCAGCT
CCCGGAGACGGTCACAGCTTGTCTGTAAGCGGATGCCGGGAGCAGACAAGCCCGTCAGGGCGCGTCAGCG
GGTGTTGGCGGGTGTCGGGGCGCAGCCATGACCCAGTCACGTAGCGATAGCGGAGTGTATACTGGCTTAA
CTATGCGGCATCAGAGCAGATTGTACTGAGAGTGCACCATTGCGGTGTGAAATACCGCACAGATGCGTAA
GGAGAAAATACCGCATCAGGCGCTCTTCCGCTTCCTCGCTCACTGACTCGCTGCGCTCGGTCGTTCGGCT
GCGGCGAGCGGTATCAGCTCACTCAAAGGCGGTAATACGGTTATCCACAGAATCAGGGGATAACGCAGGA
AAGAACATGTGAGCAAAAGGCCAGCAAAAGGCCAGGAACCGTAAAAAGGCCGCGTTGCTGGCGTTTTTCC
ATAGGCTCCGCCCCCCTGACGAGCATCACAAAAATCGACGCTCAAGTCAGAGGTGGCGAAACCCGACAGG
ACTATAAAGATACCAGGCGTTTCCCCCTGGAAGCTCCCTCGTGCGCTCTCCTGTTCCGACCCTGCCGCTT
ACCGGATACCTGTCCGCCTTTCTCCCTTCGGGAAGCGTGGCGCTTTCTCATAGCTCACGCTGTAGGTATC
TCAGTTCGGTGTAGGTCGTTCGCTCCAAGCTGGGCTGTGTGCACGAACCCCCCGTTCAGCCCGACCGCTG
CGCCTTATCCGGTAACTATCGTCTTGAGTCCAACCCGGTAAGACACGACTTATCGCCACTGGCAGCAGCC
ACTGGTAACAGGATTAGCAGAGCGAGGTATGTAGGCGGTGCTACAGAGTTCTTGAAGTGGTGGCCTAACT
ACGGCTACACTAGAAGGACAGTATTTGGTATCTGCGCTCTGCTGAAGCCAGTTACCTTCGGAAAAAGAGT
TGGTAGCTCTTGATCCGGCAAACAAACCACCGCTGGTAGCGGTGGTTTTTTTGTTTGCAAGCAGCAGATT
ACGCGCAGAAAAAAAGGATCTCAAGAAGATCCTTTGATCTTTTCTACGGGGTCTGACGCTCAGTGGAACG
AAAACTCACGTTAAGGGATTTTGGTCATGAACAATAAAACTGTCTGCTTACATAAACAGTAATACAAGGG
GTGTTATGAGCCATATTCAACGGGAAACGTCTTGCTCTAGGCCGCGATTAAATTCCAACATGGATGCTGA
TTTATATGGGTATAAATGGGCTCGCGATAATGTCGGGCAATCAGGTGCGACAATCTATCGATTGTATGGG
AAGCCCGATGCGCCAGAGTTGTTTCTGAAACATGGCAAAGGTAGCGTTGCCAATGATGTTACAGATGAGA
TGGTCAGACTAAACTGGCTGACGGAATTTATGCCTCTTCCGACCATCAAGCATTTTATCCGTACTCCTGA
TGATGCATGGTTACTCACCACTGCGATCCCCGGGAAAACAGCATTCCAGGTATTAGAAGAATATCCTGAT
TCAGGTGAAAATATTGTTGATGCGCTGGCAGTGTTCCTGCGCCGGTTGCATTCGATTCCTGTTTGTAATT
GTCCTTTTAACAGCGATCGCGTATTTCGTCTCGCTCAGGCGCAATCACGAATGAATAACGGTTTGGTTGA
TGCGAGTGATTTTGATGACGAGCGTAATGGCTGGCCTGTTGAACAAGTCTGGAAAGAAATGCATAAACTT
TTGCCATTCTCACCGGATTCAGTCGTCACTCATGGTGATTTCTCACTTGATAACCTTATTTTTGACGAGG
GGAAATTAATAGGTTGTATTGATGTTGGACGAGTCGGAATCGCAGACCGATACCAGGATCTTGCCATCCT
ATGGAACTGCCTCGGTGAGTTTTCTCCTTCATTACAGAAACGGCTTTTTCAAAAATATGGTATTGATAAT
CCTGATATGAATAAATTGCAGTTTCATTTGATGCTCGATGAGTTTTTCTAAGAATTAATTCATGAGCGGA
TACATATTTGAATGTATTTAGAAAAATAAACAAATAGGGGTTCCGCGCACATTTCCCCGAAAAGTGCCAC
CTAAATTGTAAGCGTTAATATTTTGTTAAAATTCGCGTTAAATTTTTGTTAAATCAGCTCATTTTTTAAC
CAATAGGCCGAAATCGGCAAAATCCCTTATAAATCAAAAGAATAGACCGAGATAGGGT
[37 nt withheld, positions 6639-6675]
AAAGAACGTGGACTCCAACGTCAAAGG
[49 nt withheld, positions 6703-6751]
T
[91 nt withheld, positions 6753-6843]
G
[124 nt withheld, positions 6845-6968]
CCCATTCGCCA
